Addgene plasmid #168970: pEntry_HCoV-229E-nsp13
Purpose: Gateway-compatible Entry vector
Depositing lab: Pascal Falter-Braun. Depositing organization: Helmholtz Munich. Publication: A resource of human coronavirus protein-coding sequences in a flexible, multipurpose Gateway Entry clone collection. Weller B, Lin CW, Pogoutse O, Sauer M, Marin-de la Rosa N, Strobel A, Young V, Knapp JJ, Rayhan A, Falter C, Kim DK, Roth FP, Falter-Braun P. G3 (Bethesda). 2023 Jul 5;13(7):jkad105. doi: 10.1093/g3journal/jkad105. PubMed 37267226.
Backbone
  Vector backbone: pENTR223.1*SfiI
  Backbone size w/o insert (bp): 2800
  Vector type: Gateway-compatible Entry vector
Growth in bacteria
  Bacterial resistance: Spectinomycin, 50 μg/mL
  Growth temperature: 37°C
  Growth strain: DH5alpha
  Copy number: High Copy
Gene/Insert
  Gene/Insert name: HCoV-229E-nsp13 (alt name: nsp13)
  Species: Other
  Insert size (bp): 1791
  Entrez Gene: HCoV229Egp1 (a.k.a. HCoV229Egp1)
  Cloning method: Restriction Enzyme; 5′ cloning site SfiI (unknown if destroyed); 3′ cloning site SfiI (unknown if destroyed)
  Sequencing primers: 5′ M13 uni (-21); 3′ M13 rev (-29)
Resource information
  A portion of this plasmid was derived from a plasmid made by: Synthesized by Twist Bioscience
Terms and licenses: Academic/Nonprofit Terms; Industry Terms: Not Available to Industry
Depositor comments: 5'-linker: SfiI-BamHI-ATG-BamHI (GGCCGTCAaggccaggatccatgggatcc), 3'-linker: PacI-TAA-AsiSI-SfiI (cttaatTAAgacgcgatcgcggcctcatGGGCC).
How to cite: pEntry_HCoV-229E-nsp13 was a gift from Pascal Falter-Braun (Addgene plasmid # 168970 ; http://n2t.net/addgene:168970 ; RRID:Addgene_168970)
