[The description below was written by a language model from this plasmid's Addgene catalogue record and pLannotate feature annotations shown in this document.]
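Description:
pEntry_HCoV-229E-nsp13 is a Gateway-compatible Entry clone built on the pENTR223.1 backbone (SfiI-adapted version) and carrying the coding sequence for non-structural protein 13 of human coronavirus 229E. The sequenced plasmid is about 4.6 kb. It replicates in E. coli from a high-copy ColE1/pUC-type origin and is selected with spectinomycin through the aadA (SmR) aminoglycoside adenylyltransferase gene. That gene lies downstream of a class 1 integron Pc promoter fragment and a short remnant of a gentamicin resistance gene. Other small annotated fragments (lacI, lacZα) appear to be non-functional backbone remnants. The rrnB T1 and T2 terminators upstream of the cloning region serve to insulate the insert from read-through transcription.

The 1,791 bp insert was made by gene synthesis and cloned between two SfiI sites. The annotation tool matches it to a segment of the HCoV-229E replicase polyprotein 1ab, which is consistent with nsp13 being a cleavage product of that polyprotein. The NendoU text in the annotation is a generic note from the polyprotein entry, not a description of this segment. According to the depositor, the 5′ linker supplies a start codon flanked by BamHI sites. The 3′ linker supplies a stop codon lying between PacI and AsiSI sites. The open reading frame is flanked by attL1 and attL2, so an LR Clonase reaction can transfer it directionally into any attR-containing destination vector. A T7 promoter sits just outside attL2, oriented towards the insert. The Entry vector has no promoter of its own intended for expressing the insert, so expression context and tags come from the chosen destination vector. The plasmid belongs to a collection of human coronavirus protein-coding sequences intended as a flexible source of clones for downstream expression and other Gateway-based assays.
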