Features (pLannotate 1.2.2; 12 found; start..end, strand, type, name):
    717..809     +  CDS            lacI (fragment): lac repressor; lacI; The lac repressor binds to the lac operator to inhibit transcription in E. coli. This inhibition can be relieved by adding lactose or isopropyl-β-D-thiogalactopyranoside (IPTG).
    864..891     -  terminator     rrnB T2 terminator: transcription terminator T2 from the E. coli rrnB gene
   1023..1066    +  terminator     rrnB T1 terminator: Escherichia coli rrnB; transcription terminator T1 from the E. coli rrnB gene
   1113..1149    -  CDS            lacZα (fragment): LacZα fragment of β-galactosidase; lacZ fragment
   1165..1261    +  protein_bind   attL1: mutant version of attL; recombination site for the Gateway® LR reaction LR Clonase™
   1294..3084    +  CDS            rep (fragment): R1AB_CVH22 - Experimental evidence at protein level: Swiss-Prot protein existence level 1. NendoU is a Mn(2+)-dependent, uridylate-specific enzyme, which leaves 2'-3'-cyclic phosphates 5' to the cleaved bond. From Human coronavirus 229E (HCoV-229E).
   3116..3214    -  protein_bind   attL2: mutant version of attL; recombination site for the Gateway® LR reaction LR Clonase™
   3232..3250    -  promoter       T7 promoter: promoter for bacteriophage T7 RNA polymerase
   3440..3463    +  promoter       Pc promoter (fragment): intI1 (promoter lies within the coding sequence); class 1 integron promoter
   3639..3695    +  CDS            GmR (fragment): gentamycin acetyltransferase; aacC1; confers resistance to gentamycin
   3702..4493    +  CDS            SmR: aminoglycoside adenylyltransferase (Murphy, 1985); aadA; confers resistance to spectinomycin and streptomycin
   4586..534     +  rep_origin     ori (across the origin): high-copy-number ColE1/pMB1/pBR322/pUC origin of replication
>Addgene plasmid #168970 | pEntry_HCoV-229E-nsp13 | addgene full sequence | sequence record 445172 | Addgene NGS Result
CTACCAGCGGTGGTTTGTTTGCCGGATCAAGAGCTACCAACTCTTTTTCCGAAGGTAACTGGCTTCAGCA
GAGCGCAGATACCAAATACTGTTCTTCTAGTGTAGCCGTAGTTAGGCCACCACTTCAAGAACTCTGTAGC
ACCGCCTACATACCTCGCTCTGCTAATCCTGTTACCAGTGGCTGCTGCCAGTGGCGATAAGTCGTGTCTT
ACCGGGTTGGACTCAAGACGATAGTTACCGGATAAGGCGCAGCGGTCGGGCTGAACGGGGGGTTCGTGCA
CACAGCCCAGCTTGGAGCGAACGACCTACACCGAACTGAGATACCTACAGCGTGAGCTATGAGAAAGCGC
CACGCTTCCCGAAGGGAGAAAGGCGGACAGGTATCCGGTAAGCGGCAGGGTCGGAACAGGAGAGCGCACG
AGGGAGCTTCCAGGGGGAAACGCCTGGTATCTTTATAGTCCTGTCGGGTTTCGCCACCTCTGACTTGAGC
GTCGATTTTTGTGATGCTCGTCAGGGGGGCGGAGCCTATGGAAAAACGCCAGCAACGCGGCCTTTTTACG
GTTCCTGGCCTTTTGCTGGCCTTTTGCTCACATGTTCTTTCCTGCGTTATCCCCTGATTCTGTGGATAAC
CGTATTACCGCCTTTGAGTGAGCTGATACCGCTCGCCGCAGCCGAACGACCGAGCGCAGCGAGTCAGTGA
GCGAGGAAGCGGAAGAGCGCCCAATACGCAAACCGCCTCTCCCCGCGCGTTGGCCGATTCATTAATGCAG
CTGGCACGACAGGTTTCCCGACTGGAAAGCGGGCAGTGAGCGCAACGCAATTAATACGCGTACCGCTAGC
CAGGAAGAGTTTGTAGAAACGCAAAAAGGCCATCCGTCAGGATGGCCTTCTGCTTAGTTTGATGCCTGGC
AGTTTATGGCGGGCGTCCTGCCCGCCACCCTCCGGGCCGTTGCTTCACAACGTTCAAATCCGCTCCCGGC
GGATTTGTCCTACTCAGGAGAGCGTTCACCGACAAACAACAGATAAAACGAAAGGCCCAGTCTTCCGACT
GAGCCTTTCGTTTTATTTGATGCCTGGCAGTTCCCTACTCTCGCGTTAACGCTAGCATGGATGTTTTCCC
AGTCACGACGTTGTAAAACGACGGCCAGTCTTAAGCTCGGGCCCCAAATAATGATTTTATTTTGACTGAT
AGTGACCTGTTCGTTGCAACAAATTGATGAGCAATGCTTTTTTATAATGCCAACTTTGTACAAAAAAGCA
GAAGGGCCGTCAAGGCCAGGATCCATGGGATCCGCTGCTGGTCTTTGTGTAGTATGTGGTTCTCAAACAG
TTCTAAGATGCGGTGATTGTTTACGCAGACCGATGTTGTGCACTAAGTGCGCCTATGATCATGTGTTTGG
CACTGATCATAAGTTCATTTTAGCTATTACACCATATGTGTGTAACACATCTGGCTGCAATGTAAATGAC
GTTACAAAACTGTATCTTGGAGGTTTGAATTATTACTGTGTAGACCACAAACCACATCTTTCATTCCCAC
TGTGTTCAGCTGGTAATGTCTTTGGTTTGTACAAAAGTTCTGCTTTGGGTTCCATGGACATTGATGTCTT
TAACAAACTTTCTACCTCTGATTGGTCTGACATTCGCGACTACAAGCTTGCTAATGATGCAAAAGAGTCA
CTAAGGTTGTTTGCAGCTGAAACGGTCAAGGCTAAAGAGGAAAGTGTTAAGTCATCATACGCTTATGCTA
CCCTAAAGGAGATTGTAGGTCCTAAGGAACTTTTGCTCTTATGGGAAAGTGGAAAAGCCAAACCACCGTT
AAACCGTAATTCTGTTTTTACATGCTTCCAAATTACAAAAGACTCCAAGTTTCAAGTTGGTGAGTTTGTG
TTTGAGAAAGTAGATTACGGTTCTGATACGGTTACTTACAAATCCACTGCTACTACTAAGTTAGTACCAG
GTATGTTGTTTATTTTGACTTCTCATAATGTTGCTCCACTTAGAGCGCCAACAATGGCAAACCAGGAGAA
ATATTCTACCATTTACAAGTTGCACCCATCATTTAATGTTAGTGATGCTTATGCAAATCTTGTACCTTAT
TACCAACTTATTGGCAAACAGCGTATAACCACAATACAGGGTCCTCCTGGTAGTGGAAAATCGCATTGTT
CTATTGGTATTGGTGTGTATTACCCTGGAGCGAGGATCGTGTTCACCGCTTGTTCTCACGCTGCTGTTGA
TTCGCTCTGTGCAAAAGCTGTCACAGCCTATAGTGTTGATAAGTGTACACGTATTATTCCTGCACGTGCC
AGAGTTGAGTGTTATAGTGGTTTTAAACCTAACAATAATAGTGCACAATACGTGTTTAGTACTGTTAATG
CGTTACCTGAAGTTAATGCAGACATTGTTGTCGTGGATGAGGTGTCTATGTGCACTAACTATGACTTGTC
TGTGATTAACCAGCGTATATCATATAAACACATTGTATATGTTGGTGATCCTCAACAGCTTCCAGCTCCT
AGAGTTCTTATCTCTAAAGGTGTTATGGAACCAATTGACTATAATGTTGTGACACAACGTATGTGTGCTA
TAGGACCCGATGTCTTTTTACACAAGTGTTACAGATGTCCTGCTGAAATAGTTAACACTGTTTCAGAGCT
TGTTTATGAAAACAAGTTTGTACCTGTCAAAGAAGCTAGTAAGCAGTGCTTCAAAATCTTTGAACGCGGT
AGTGTTCAGGTAGACAATGGCTCCAGTATAAATAGGCGTCAACTTGATGTTGTTAAGCGATTTATACATA
AAAACTCCACATGGAGCAAGGCTGTGTTTATCTCACCTTACAATAGTCAAAATTATGTAGCTGCCAGGCT
TTTAGGCTTACAAACTCAGACAGTGGATTCTGCTCAAGGTAGTGAATATGACTATGTTATATTCGCACAG
ACATCAGATACTGCTCATGCCTGTAATGCCAATCGTTTTAACGTTGCCATTACTAGAGCAAAGAAAGGTA
TTTTCTGTATTATGTCTGACAGAACTTTGTTTGATGCACTTAAGTTCTTTGAAATCACTATGACAGATTT
ACAGCTTAATTAAGACGCGATCGCGGCCTCATGGGCCCAGCTTTCTTGTACAAAGTTGGCATTATAAAAA
ATAATTGCTCATCAATTTGTTGCAACGAACAGGTCACTATCAGTCAAAATAAAATCATTATTTGCCATCC
AGCTGATATCCCCTATAGTGAGTCGTATTACATGGTCATAGCTGTTTCCTGGCAGCTCTGGCCCGTGTCT
CAAAATCTCTGATGTTACATTGCACAAGATAAAAATATATCATCATGCCTCCTCTAGACCAGCCAGGACA
GAAATGCCTCGACTTCGCTGCTACCCAAGGTTGCCGGGTGACGCACACCGTGGAAACGGATGAAGGCACG
AACCCAGTGGACATAAGCCTGTTCGGTTCGTAAGCTGTAATGCAAGTAGCGTATGCGCTCACGCAACTGG
TCCAGAACCTTGACCGAACGCAGCGGTGGTAACGGCGCAGTGGCGGTTTTCATGGCTTGTTATGACTGTT
TTTTTGGGGTACAGTCTATGCCTCGGGCATCCAAGCAGCAAGCGCGTTACGCCGTGGGTCGATGTTTGAT
GTTATGGAGCAGCAACGATGTTACGCAGCAGGGCAGTCGCCCTAAAACAAAGTTAAACATTATGAGGGAA
GCGGTGATCGCCGAAGTATCGACTCAACTATCAGAGGTAGTTGGCGTCATCGAGCGCCATCTCGAACCGA
CGTTGCTGGCCGTACATTTGTACGGCTCCGCAGTGGATGGCGGCCTGAAGCCACACAGTGATATTGATTT
GCTGGTTACGGTGACCGTAAGGCTTGATGAAACAACGCGGCGAGCTTTGATCAACGACCTTTTGGAAACT
TCGGCTTCCCCTGGAGAGAGCGAGATTCTCCGCGCTGTAGAAGTCACCATTGTTGTGCACGACGACATCA
TTCCGTGGCGTTATCCAGCTAAGCGCGAACTGCAATTTGGAGAATGGCAGCGCAATGACATTCTTGCAGG
TATCTTCGAGCCAGCCACGATCGACATTGATCTGGCTATCTTGCTGACAAAAGCAAGAGAACATAGCGTT
GCCTTGGTAGGTCCAGCGGCGGAGGAACTCTTTGATCCGGTTCCTGAACAGGATCTATTTGAGGCGCTAA
ATGAAACCTTAACGCTATGGAACTCGCCGCCCGACTGGGCTGGCGATGAGCGAAATGTAGTGCTTACGTT
GTCCCGCATTTGGTACAGCGCAGTAACCGGCAAAATCGCGCCGAAGGATGTCGCTGCCGACTGGGCAATG
GAGCGCCTGCCGGCCCAGTATCAGCCCGTCATACTTGAAGCTAGACAGGCTTATCTTGGACAAGAAGAAG
ATCGCTTGGCCTCGCGCGCAGATCAGTTGGAAGAATTTGTCCACTACGTGAAAGGCGAGATCACCAAGGT
AGTCGGCAAATAACCCTCGAGCCACCCATGACCAAAATCCCTTAACGTGAGTTACGCGTCGTTCCACTGA
GCGTCAGACCCCGTAGAAAAGATCAAAGGATCTTCTTGAGATCCTTTTTTTCTGCGCGTAATCTGCTGCT
TGCAAACAAAAAAACCACCG
