Features (pLannotate 1.2.2; 12 found; start..end, strand, type, name):
    717..809     +  CDS            lacI (fragment): lac repressor; lacI; The lac repressor binds to the lac operator to inhibit transcription in E. coli. This inhibition can be relieved by adding lactose or isopropyl-β-D-thiogalactopyranoside (IPTG).
    864..891     -  terminator     rrnB T2 terminator: transcription terminator T2 from the E. coli rrnB gene
   1023..1066    +  terminator     rrnB T1 terminator: Escherichia coli rrnB; transcription terminator T1 from the E. coli rrnB gene
   1113..1149    -  CDS            lacZα (fragment): LacZα fragment of β-galactosidase; lacZ fragment
   1165..1261    +  protein_bind   attL1: mutant version of attL; recombination site for the Gateway® LR reaction LR Clonase™
   1294..3084    +  CDS            rep (fragment): R1AB_CVH22 - Experimental evidence at protein level: Swiss-Prot protein existence level 1. NendoU is a Mn(2+)-dependent, uridylate-specific enzyme, which leaves 2'-3'-cyclic phosphates 5' to the cleaved bond. From Human coronavirus 229E (HCoV-229E).
   3116..3214    -  protein_bind   attL2: mutant version of attL; recombination site for the Gateway® LR reaction LR Clonase™
   3232..3250    -  promoter       T7 promoter: promoter for bacteriophage T7 RNA polymerase
   3440..3463    +  promoter       Pc promoter (fragment): intI1 (promoter lies within the coding sequence); class 1 integron promoter
   3639..3695    +  CDS            GmR (fragment): gentamycin acetyltransferase; aacC1; confers resistance to gentamycin
   3702..4493    +  CDS            SmR: aminoglycoside adenylyltransferase (Murphy, 1985); aadA; confers resistance to spectinomycin and streptomycin
   4586..534     +  rep_origin     ori (across the origin): high-copy-number ColE1/pMB1/pBR322/pUC origin of replication
>Addgene plasmid #168970 | pEntry_HCoV-229E-nsp13 | analyzer sequence | sequence record 327503
CTACCAGCGGTGGTTTGTTTGCCGGATCAAGAGCTACCAACTCTTTTTCCGAAGGTAACTGGCTTCAGCA
GAGCGCAGATACCAAATACTGTCCTTCTAGTGTAGCCGTAGTTAGGCCACCACTTCAAGAACTCTGTAGC
ACCGCCTACATACCTCGCTCTGCTAATCCTGTTACCAGTGGCTGCTGCCAGTGGCGATAAGTCGTGTCTT
ACCGGGTTGGACTCAAGACGATAGTTACCGGATAAGGCGCAGCGGTCGGGCTGAACGGGGGGTTCGTGCA
CACAGCCCAGCTTGGAGCGAACGACCTACACCGAACTGAGATACCTACAGCGTGAGCATTGAGAAAGCGC
CACGCTTCCCGAAGGGAGAAAGGCGGACAGGTATCCGGTAAGCGGCAGGGTCGGAACAGGAGAGCGCACG
AGGGAGCTTCCAGGGGGAAACGCCTGGTATCTTTATAGTCCTGTCGGGTTTCGCCACCTCTGACTTGAGC
GTCGATTTTTGTGATGCTCGTCAGGGGGGCGGAGCCTATGGAAAAACGCCAGCAACGCGGCCTTTTTACG
GTTCCTGGCCTTTTGCTGGCCTTTTGCTCACATGTTCTTTCCTGCGTTATCCCCTGATTCTGTGGATAAC
CGTATTACCGCCTTTGAGTGAGCTGATACCGCTCGCCGCAGCCGAACGACCGAGCGCAGCGAGTCAGTGA
GCGAGGAAGCGGAAGAGCGCCCAATACGCAAACCGCCTCTCCCCGCGCGTTGGCCGATTCATTAATGCAG
CTGGCACGACAGGTTTCCCGACTGGAAAGCGGGCAGTGAGCGCAACGCAATTAATACGCGTACCGCTAGC
CAGGAAGAGTTTGTAGAAACGCAAAAAGGCCATCCGTCAGGATGGCCTTCTGCTTAGTTTGATGCCTGGC
AGTTTATGGCGGGCGTCCTGCCCGCCACCCTCCGGGCCGTTGCTTCACAACGTTCAAATCCGCTCCCGGC
GGATTTGTCCTACTCAGGAGAGCGTTCACCGACAAACAACAGATAAAACGAAAGGCCCAGTCTTCCGACT
GAGCCTTTCGTTTTATTTGATGCCTGGCAGTTCCCTACTCTCGCGTTAACGCTAGCATGGATGTTTTCCC
AGTCACGACGTTGTAAAACGACGGCCAGTCTTAAGCTCGGGCCCCAAATAATGATTTTATTTTGACTGAT
AGTGACCTGTTCGTTGCAACAAATTGATGAGCAATGCTTTTTTATAATGCCAACTTTGTACAAAAAAGCA
GAAGGGCCGTCAAGGCCAGGATCCATGGGATCCGCTGCTGGTCTTTGTGTAGTATGTGGTTCTCAAACAG
TTCTAAGATGCGGTGATTGTTTACGCAGACCGATGTTGTGCACTAAGTGCGCCTATGATCATGTGTTTGG
CACTGATCATAAGTTCATTTTAGCTATTACACCATATGTGTGTAACACATCTGGCTGCAATGTAAATGAC
GTTACAAAACTGTATCTTGGAGGTTTGAATTATTACTGTGTAGACCACAAACCACATCTTTCATTCCCAC
TGTGTTCAGCTGGTAATGTCTTTGGTTTGTACAAAAGTTCTGCTTTGGGTTCCATGGACATTGATGTCTT
TAACAAACTTTCTACCTCTGATTGGTCTGACATTCGCGACTACAAGCTTGCTAATGATGCAAAAGAGTCA
CTAAGGTTGTTTGCAGCTGAAACGGTCAAGGCTAAAGAGGAAAGTGTTAAGTCATCATACGCTTATGCTA
CCCTAAAGGAGATTGTAGGTCCTAAGGAACTTTTGCTCTTATGGGAAAGTGGAAAAGCCAAACCACCGTT
AAACCGTAATTCTGTTTTTACATGCTTCCAAATTACAAAAGACTCCAAGTTTCAAGTTGGTGAGTTTGTG
TTTGAGAAAGTAGATTACGGTTCTGATACGGTTACTTACAAATCCACTGCTACTACTAAGTTAGTACCAG
GTATGTTGTTTATTTTGACTTCTCATAATGTTGCTCCACTTAGAGCGCCAACAATGGCAAACCAGGAGAA
ATATTCTACCATTTACAAGTTGCACCCATCATTTAATGTTAGTGATGCTTATGCAAATCTTGTACCTTAT
TACCAACTTATTGGCAAACAGCGTATAACCACAATACAGGGTCCTCCTGGTAGTGGAAAATCGCATTGTT
CTATTGGTATTGGTGTGTATTACCCTGGAGCGAGGATCGTGTTCACCGCTTGTTCTCACGCTGCTGTTGA
TTCGCTCTGTGCAAAAGCTGTCACAGCCTATAGTGTTGATAAGTGTACACGTATTATTCCTGCACGTGCC
AGAGTTGAGTGTTATAGTGGTTTTAAACCTAACAATAATAGTGCACAATACGTGTTTAGTACTGTTAATG
CGTTACCTGAAGTTAATGCAGACATTGTTGTCGTGGATGAGGTGTCTATGTGCACTAACTATGACTTGTC
TGTGATTAACCAGCGTATATCATATAAACACATTGTATATGTTGGTGATCCTCAACAGCTTCCAGCTCCT
AGAGTTCTTATCTCTAAAGGTGTTATGGAACCAATTGACTATAATGTTGTGACACAACGTATGTGTGCTA
TAGGACCCGATGTCTTTTTACACAAGTGTTACAGATGTCCTGCTGAAATAGTTAACACTGTTTCAGAGCT
TGTTTATGAAAACAAGTTTGTACCTGTCAAAGAAGCTAGTAAGCAGTGCTTCAAAATCTTTGAACGCGGT
AGTGTTCAGGTAGACAATGGCTCCAGTATAAATAGGCGTCAACTTGATGTTGTTAAGCGATTTATACATA
AAAACTCCACATGGAGCAAGGCTGTGTTTATCTCACCTTACAATAGTCAAAATTATGTAGCTGCCAGGCT
TTTAGGCTTACAAACTCAGACAGTGGATTCTGCTCAAGGTAGTGAATATGACTATGTTATATTCGCACAG
ACATCAGATACTGCTCATGCCTGTAATGCCAATCGTTTTAACGTTGCCATTACTAGAGCAAAGAAAGGTA
TTTTCTGTATTATGTCTGACAGAACTTTGTTTGATGCACTTAAGTTCTTTGAAATCACTATGACAGATTT
ACAGCTTAATTAAGACGCGATCGCGGCCTCATGGGCCCAGCTTTCTTGTACAAAGTTGGCATTATAAAAA
ATAATTGCTCATCAATTTGTTGCAACGAACAGGTCACTATCAGTCAAAATAAAATCATTATTTGCCATCC
AGCTGATATCCCCTATAGTGAGTCGTATTACATGGTCATAGCTGTTTCCTGGCAGCTCTGGCCCGTGTCT
CAAAATCTCTGATGTTACATTGCACAAGATAAAAATATATCATCATGCCTCCTCTAGACCAGCCAGGACA
GAAATGCCTCGACTTCGCTGCTGCCCAAGGTTGCCGGGTGACGCACACCGTGGAAACGGATGAAGGCACG
AACCCAGTGGACATAAGCCTGTTCGGTTCGTAAGCTGTAATGCAAGTAGCGTATGCGCTCACGCAACTGG
TCCAGAACCTTGACCGAACGCAGCGGTGGTAACGGCGCAGTGGCGGTTTTCATGGCTTGTTATGACTGTT
TTTTTGGGGTACAGTCTATGCCTCGGGCATCCAAGCAGCAAGCGCGTTACGCCGTGGGTCGATGTTTGAT
GTTATGGAGCAGCAACGATGTTACGCAGCAGGGCAGTCGCCCTAAAACAAAGTTAAACATCATGAGGGAA
GCGGTGATCGCCGAAGTATCGACTCAACTATCAGAGGTAGTTGGCGTCATCGAGCGCCATCTCGAACCGA
CGTTGCTGGCCGTACATTTGTACGGCTCCGCAGTGGATGGCGGCCTGAAGCCACACAGTGATATTGATTT
GCTGGTTACGGTGACCGTAAGGCTTGATGAAACAACGCGGCGAGCTTTGATCAACGACCTTTTGGAAACT
TCGGCTTCCCCTGGAGAGAGCGAGATTCTCCGCGCTGTAGAAGTCACCATTGTTGTGCACGACGACATCA
TTCCGTGGCGTTATCCAGCTAAGCGCGAACTGCAATTTGGAGAATGGCAGCGCAATGACATTCTTGCAGG
TATCTTCGAGCCAGCCACGATCGACATTGATCTGGCTATCTTGCTGACAAAAGCAAGAGAACATAGCGTT
GCCTTGGTAGGTCCAGCGGCGGAGGAACTCTTTGATCCGGTTCCTGAACAGGATCTATTTGAGGCGCTAA
ATGAAACCTTAACGCTATGGAACTCGCCGCCCGACTGGGCTGGCGATGAGCGAAATGTAGTGCTTACGTT
GTCCCGCATTTGGTACAGCGCAGTAACCGGCAAAATCGCGCCGAAGGATGTCGCTGCCGACTGGGCAATG
GAGCGCCTGCCGGCCCAGTATCAGCCCGTCATACTTGAAGCTAGACAGGCTTATCTTGGACAAGAAGAAG
ATCGCTTGGCCTCGCGCGCAGATCAGTTGGAAGAATTTGTCCACTACGTGAAAGGCGAGATCACCAAGGT
AGTCGGCAAATAACCCTCGAGCCACCCATGACCAAAATCCCTTAACGTGAGTTACGCGTCGTTCCACTGA
GCGTCAGACCCCGTAGAAAAGATCAAAGGATCTTCTTGAGATCCTTTTTTTCTGCGCGTAATCTGCTGCT
TGCAAACAAAAAAACCACCG
