>Addgene plasmid #168970 | pEntry_HCoV-229E-nsp13 | depositor partial sequence | sequence record 327504 | gene-specific Insert sequence
GCTGCTGGTCTTTGTGTAGTATGTGGTTCTCAAACAGTTCTAAGATGCGGTGATTGTTTACGCAGACCGA
TGTTGTGCACTAAGTGCGCCTATGATCATGTGTTTGGCACTGATCATAAGTTCATTTTAGCTATTACACC
ATATGTGTGTAACACATCTGGCTGCAATGTAAATGACGTTACAAAACTGTATCTTGGAGGTTTGAATTAT
TACTGTGTAGACCACAAACCACATCTTTCATTCCCACTGTGTTCAGCTGGTAATGTCTTTGGTTTGTACA
AAAGTTCTGCTTTGGGTTCCATGGACATTGATGTCTTTAACAAACTTTCTACCTCTGATTGGTCTGACAT
TCGCGACTACAAGCTTGCTAATGATGCAAAAGAGTCACTAAGGTTGTTTGCAGCTGAAACGGTCAAGGCT
AAAGAGGAAAGTGTTAAGTCATCATACGCTTATGCTACCCTAAAGGAGATTGTAGGTCCTAAGGAACTTT
TGCTCTTATGGGAAAGTGGAAAAGCCAAACCACCGTTAAACCGTAATTCTGTTTTTACATGCTTCCAAAT
TACAAAAGACTCCAAGTTTCAAGTTGGTGAGTTTGTGTTTGAGAAAGTAGATTACGGTTCTGATACGGTT
ACTTACAAATCCACTGCTACTACTAAGTTAGTACCAGGTATGTTGTTTATTTTGACTTCTCATAATGTTG
CTCCACTTAGAGCGCCAACAATGGCAAACCAGGAGAAATATTCTACCATTTACAAGTTGCACCCATCATT
TAATGTTAGTGATGCTTATGCAAATCTTGTACCTTATTACCAACTTATTGGCAAACAGCGTATAACCACA
ATACAGGGTCCTCCTGGTAGTGGAAAATCGCATTGTTCTATTGGTATTGGTGTGTATTACCCTGGAGCGA
GGATCGTGTTCACCGCTTGTTCTCACGCTGCTGTTGATTCGCTCTGTGCAAAAGCTGTCACAGCCTATAG
TGTTGATAAGTGTACACGTATTATTCCTGCACGTGCCAGAGTTGAGTGTTATAGTGGTTTTAAACCTAAC
AATAATAGTGCACAATACGTGTTTAGTACTGTTAATGCGTTACCTGAAGTTAATGCAGACATTGTTGTCG
TGGATGAGGTGTCTATGTGCACTAACTATGACTTGTCTGTGATTAACCAGCGTATATCATATAAACACAT
TGTATATGTTGGTGATCCTCAACAGCTTCCAGCTCCTAGAGTTCTTATCTCTAAAGGTGTTATGGAACCA
ATTGACTATAATGTTGTGACACAACGTATGTGTGCTATAGGACCCGATGTCTTTTTACACAAGTGTTACA
GATGTCCTGCTGAAATAGTTAACACTGTTTCAGAGCTTGTTTATGAAAACAAGTTTGTACCTGTCAAAGA
AGCTAGTAAGCAGTGCTTCAAAATCTTTGAACGCGGTAGTGTTCAGGTAGACAATGGCTCCAGTATAAAT
AGGCGTCAACTTGATGTTGTTAAGCGATTTATACATAAAAACTCCACATGGAGCAAGGCTGTGTTTATCT
CACCTTACAATAGTCAAAATTATGTAGCTGCCAGGCTTTTAGGCTTACAAACTCAGACAGTGGATTCTGC
TCAAGGTAGTGAATATGACTATGTTATATTCGCACAGACATCAGATACTGCTCATGCCTGTAATGCCAAT
CGTTTTAACGTTGCCATTACTAGAGCAAAGAAAGGTATTTTCTGTATTATGTCTGACAGAACTTTGTTTG
ATGCACTTAAGTTCTTTGAAATCACTATGACAGATTTACAG
